Addgene plasmid #70490: R777-E206 Hs.PTEN-nostop
Purpose: Gateway ORF clone of human PTEN [NM_000314.5] without stop codon (for C-terminal fusions)
Depositing lab: Dominic Esposito. Depositing organization: National Cancer Institute (NCI).
Backbone
  Vector backbone: pDonor-255
  Backbone size w/o insert (bp): 2693
  Vector type: Gateway Entry Clone
Growth in bacteria
  Bacterial resistance: Spectinomycin, 50 μg/mL
  Growth temperature: 37°C
  Growth strain: DH10B
  Copy number: High Copy
Gene/Insert
  Gene/Insert name: PTEN
  Species: H. sapiens (human)
  Insert size (bp): 1209
  GenBank ID: NM_000314.6
  Entrez Gene: PTEN (a.k.a. 10q23del, BZS, CWS1, DEC, GLM2, MHAM, MMAC1, PTEN1, PTENbeta, TEP1)
  Cloning method: Gateway Cloning
  Sequencing primers: 5′ M13F 23-mer (5'-CCCAGTCACGACGTTGTAAAACG); 3′ attLR 23-mer (5'-TAACATCAGAGATTTTGAGACAC)
Terms and licenses: Academic/Nonprofit Terms; Industry Terms: Not Available to Industry
How to cite: R777-E206 Hs.PTEN-nostop was a gift from Dominic Esposito (Addgene plasmid # 70490 ; http://n2t.net/addgene:70490 ; RRID:Addgene_70490)
