[The description below was written by a language model from this plasmid's Addgene catalogue record and pLannotate feature annotations shown in this document.]
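Description:
R777-E206 Hs.PTEN-nostop is a Gateway entry clone built on the pDonor-255 backbone and carrying the human PTEN open reading frame. The plasmid totals about 3.9 kb (a 2.7 kb backbone plus a 1,209 bp insert). It is propagated in E. coli from a high-copy ColE1/pUC-type origin. Selection is with spectinomycin, conferred by an aadA aminoglycoside adenylyltransferase gene (SmR), which sits downstream of a fragment of a class 1 integron Pc promoter. The annotation also picks up short remnants of lacZα, lacI and a gentamicin resistance gene, which appear to be non-functional backbone leftovers. rrnB T1 and T2 terminators are also present and typically shield the cloning region from read-through transcription.

The PTEN coding sequence, which encodes the lipid/protein phosphatase tumour suppressor that antagonises PI3K–AKT signalling, is flanked by Gateway attL recombination sites. The automated annotation labels the upstream site as attL3 and the downstream site as a partial attL2. The record itself does not specify which attL variants are present, so the upstream label may be an annotation call rather than a confirmed identity. No promoter capable of driving PTEN expression is annotated, which is consistent with an entry clone that serves as a source of the ORF rather than as an expression vector.

The ORF lacks its stop codon. An LR Clonase reaction can therefore transfer it into a compatible destination vector so that translation reads through the recombination site into a C-terminal tag, reporter or other fusion partner. The promoter, host range and tag are all supplied by the chosen destination vector.
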