Features (pLannotate 1.2.2; 11 found; start..end, strand, type, name):
     18..54      -  CDS            lacZα (fragment): LacZα fragment of β-galactosidase; lacZ fragment
     85..180     +  protein_bind   attL3: mutant version of attL; recombination site for the Gateway® LR reaction LR Clonase™
    186..1394    +  CDS            PTEN: PTEN_HUMAN - Also known as MMAC1, TEP1. Experimental evidence at protein level: Swiss-Prot protein existence level 1. [Isoform alpha]: Functional kinase, like isoform 1 it antagonizes the PI3K-AKT/PKB signaling pathway. Plays a role in mitochondrial energetic metabolism by promoting COX activity and ATP production, via collaboration with isoform 1 in increasing protein levels of PINK1. From Homo sapiens (Human).
   1399..1492    -  protein_bind   attL2 (fragment): mutant version of attL; recombination site for the Gateway® LR reaction LR Clonase™
   1607..1630    +  promoter       Pc promoter (fragment): intI1 (promoter lies within the coding sequence); class 1 integron promoter
   1806..1862    +  CDS            GmR (fragment): gentamycin acetyltransferase; aacC1; confers resistance to gentamycin
   1869..2660    +  CDS            SmR: aminoglycoside adenylyltransferase (Murphy, 1985); aadA; confers resistance to spectinomycin and streptomycin
   2753..3341    +  rep_origin     ori: high-copy-number ColE1/pMB1/pBR322/pUC origin of replication
   3524..3616    +  CDS            lacI (fragment): lac repressor; lacI; The lac repressor binds to the lac operator to inhibit transcription in E. coli. This inhibition can be relieved by adding lactose or isopropyl-β-D-thiogalactopyranoside (IPTG).
   3671..3698    -  terminator     rrnB T2 terminator: transcription terminator T2 from the E. coli rrnB gene
   3830..3873    +  terminator     rrnB T1 terminator: Escherichia coli rrnB; transcription terminator T1 from the E. coli rrnB gene
>Addgene plasmid #70490 | R777-E206 Hs.PTEN-nostop | depositor full sequence | sequence record 125939 | Full Sequence
TTAACGCTAGCATGGATGTTTTCCCAGTCACGACGTTGTAAAACGACGGCCAGTCTTAAAATTCGAGCTC
GGTCCGAGGATCCGAAATAATGATTTTATTTTGACTGATAGTGACCTGTTCGTTGCAACAAATTGATAAG
CAATGCTTTTTTATAATGCCAACTTTGTACAAAAAAGTTGGCACCATGACAGCCATCATCAAAGAGATCG
TTAGCAGAAACAAAAGGAGATATCAAGAGGATGGATTCGACTTAGACTTGACCTATATTTATCCAAACAT
TATTGCTATGGGATTTCCTGCAGAAAGACTTGAAGGCGTATACAGGAACAATATTGATGATGTAGTAAGG
TTTTTGGATTCAAAGCATAAAAACCATTACAAGATATACAATCTTTGTGCTGAAAGACATTATGACACCG
CCAAATTTAATTGCAGAGTTGCACAATATCCTTTTGAAGACCATAACCCACCACAGCTAGAACTTATCAA
ACCCTTTTGTGAAGATCTTGACCAATGGCTAAGTGAAGATGACAATCATGTTGCAGCAATTCACTGTAAA
GCTGGAAAGGGACGAACTGGTGTAATGATATGTGCATATTTATTACATCGGGGCAAATTTTTAAAGGCAC
AAGAGGCCCTAGATTTCTATGGGGAAGTAAGGACCAGAGACAAAAAGGGAGTAACTATTCCCAGTCAGAG
GCGCTATGTGTATTATTATAGCTACCTGTTAAAGAATCATCTGGATTATAGACCAGTGGCACTGTTGTTT
CACAAGATGATGTTTGAAACTATTCCAATGTTCAGTGGCGGAACTTGCAATCCTCAGTTTGTGGTCTGCC
AGCTAAAGGTGAAGATATATTCCTCCAATTCAGGACCCACACGACGGGAAGACAAGTTCATGTACTTTGA
GTTCCCTCAGCCGTTACCTGTGTGTGGTGATATCAAAGTAGAGTTCTTCCACAAACAGAACAAGATGCTA
AAAAAGGACAAAATGTTTCACTTTTGGGTAAATACATTCTTCATACCAGGACCAGAGGAAACCTCAGAAA
AAGTAGAAAATGGAAGTCTATGTGATCAAGAAATCGATAGCATTTGCAGTATAGAGCGTGCAGATAATGA
CAAGGAATATCTAGTACTTACTTTAACAAAAAATGATCTTGACAAAGCAAATAAAGACAAAGCCAACCGA
TACTTTTCTCCAAATTTTAAGGTGAAGCTGTACTTCACAAAAACAGTAGAGGAGCCGTCAAATCCAGAGG
CTAGCAGTTCAACTTCTGTAACACCAGATGTTAGTGACAATGAACCTGATCATTATAGATATTCTGACAC
CACTGACTCTGATCCAGAGAATGAACCTTTTGATGAAGATCAGCATACACAAATTACAAAAGTCTCAACT
TTCTTGTACAAAGTTGGCATTATAGGAAAGCATTGCTTATCAATTTGTTGCAACGAACAGGTCACTATCA
GTCAAAATAAAATCATTATTTGCATGCAAGCTTAGATCCTCTAGACCAGCCAGGACAGAAATGCCTCGAC
TTCGCTGCTACCCAAGGTTGCCGGGTGACGCACACCGTGGAAACGGATGAAGGCACGAACCCAGTGGACA
TAAGCCTGTTCGGTTCGTAAGCTGTAATGCAAGTAGCGTATGCGCTCACGCAACTGGTCCAGAACCTTGA
CCGAACGCAGCGGTGGTAACGGCGCAGTGGCGGTTTTCATGGCTTGTTATGACTGTTTTTTTGGGGTACA
GTCTATGCCTCGGGCATCCAAGCAGCAAGCGCGTTACGCCGTGGGTCGATGTTTGATGTTATGGAGCAGC
AACGATGTTACGCAGCAGGGCAGTCGCCCTAAAACAAAGTTAAACATTATGAGGGAAGCGGTGATCGCCG
AAGTATCGACTCAACTATCAGAGGTAGTTGGCGTCATCGAGCGCCATCTCGAACCGACGTTGCTGGCCGT
ACATTTGTACGGCTCCGCAGTGGATGGCGGCCTGAAGCCACACAGTGATATTGATTTGCTGGTTACGGTG
ACCGTAAGGCTTGATGAAACAACGCGGCGAGCTTTGATCAACGACCTTTTGGAAACTTCGGCTTCCCCTG
GAGAGAGCGAGATTCTCCGCGCTGTAGAAGTCACCATTGTTGTGCACGACGACATCATTCCGTGGCGTTA
TCCAGCTAAGCGCGAACTGCAATTTGGAGAATGGCAGCGCAATGACATTCTTGCAGGTATCTTCGAGCCA
GCCACGATCGACATTGATCTGGCTATCTTGCTGACAAAAGCAAGAGAACATAGCGTTGCCTTGGTAGGTC
CAGCGGCGGAGGAACTCTTTGATCCGGTTCCTGAACAGGATCTATTTGAGGCGCTAAATGAAACCTTAAC
GCTATGGAACTCGCCGCCCGACTGGGCTGGCGATGAGCGAAATGTAGTGCTTACGTTGTCCCGCATTTGG
TACAGCGCAGTAACCGGCAAAATCGCGCCGAAGGATGTCGCTGCCGACTGGGCAATGGAGCGCCTGCCGG
CCCAGTATCAGCCCGTCATACTTGAAGCTAGACAGGCTTATCTTGGACAAGAAGAAGATCGCTTGGCCTC
GCGCGCAGATCAGTTGGAAGAATTTGTCCACTACGTGAAAGGCGAGATCACCAAGGTAGTCGGCAAATAA
CCCTCGAGCCACCCATGACCAAAATCCCTTAACGTGAGTTACGCGTCGTTCCACTGAGCGTCAGACCCCG
TAGAAAAGATCAAAGGATCTTCTTGAGATCCTTTTTTTCTGCGCGTAATCTGCTGCTTGCAAACAAAAAA
ACCACCGCTACCAGCGGTGGTTTGTTTGCCGGATCAAGAGCTACCAACTCTTTTTCCGAAGGTAACTGGC
TTCAGCAGAGCGCAGATACCAAATACTGTCCTTCTAGTGTAGCCGTAGTTAGGCCACCACTTCAAGAACT
CTGTAGCACCGCCTACATACCTCGCTCTGCTAATCCTGTTACCAGTGGCTGCTGCCAGTGGCGATAAGTC
GTGTCTTACCGGGTTGGACTCAAGACGATAGTTACCGGATAAGGCGCAGCGGTCGGGCTGAACGGGGGGT
TCGTGCACACAGCCCAGCTTGGAGCGAACGACCTACACCGAACTGAGATACCTACAGCGTGAGCATTGAG
AAAGCGCCACGCTTCCCGAAGGGAGAAAGGCGGACAGGTATCCGGTAAGCGGCAGGGTCGGAACAGGAGA
GCGCACGAGGGAGCTTCCAGGGGGAAACGCCTGGTATCTTTATAGTCCTGTCGGGTTTCGCCACCTCTGA
CTTGAGCGTCGATTTTTGTGATGCTCGTCAGGGGGGCGGAGCCTATGGAAAAACGCCAGCAACGCGGCCT
TTTTACGGTTCCTGGCCTTTTGCTGGCCTTTTGCTCACATGTTCTTTCCTGCGTTATCCCCTGATTCTGT
GGATAACCGTATTACCGCCTTTGAGTGAGCTGATACCGCTCGCCGCAGCCGAACGACCGAGCGCAGCGAG
TCAGTGAGCGAGGAAGCGGAAGAGCGCCCAATACGCAAACCGCCTCTCCCCGCGCGTTGGCCGATTCATT
AATGCAGCTGGCACGACAGGTTTCCCGACTGGAAAGCGGGCAGTGAGCGCAACGCAATTAATACGCGTAC
CGCTAGCCAGGAAGAGTTTGTAGAAACGCAAAAAGGCCATCCGTCAGGATGGCCTTCTGCTTAGTTTGAT
GCCTGGCAGTTTATGGCGGGCGTCCTGCCCGCCACCCTCCGGGCCGTTGCTTCACAACGTTCAAATCCGC
TCCCGGCGGATTTGTCCTACTCAGGAGAGCGTTCACCGACAAACAACAGATAAAACGAAAGGCCCAGTCT
TCCGACTGAGCCTTTCGTTTTATTTGATGCCTGGCAGTTCCCTACTCTCGCG
