>Addgene plasmid #70490 | R777-E206 Hs.PTEN-nostop | addgene partial sequence | sequence record 130478 | pCR8_R1 5'-cgaaccgaacaggcttatgt-3'
CGGTGTGCGTCACCCGGCAACCTTGGGTAGCAGCGAAGTCGAGGCATTTCTGTCCTGGCTGGTCTAGAGG
ATCTAAGCTTGCATGCAAATAATGATTTTATTTTGACTGATAGTGACCTGTTCGTTGCAACAAATTGATA
AGCAATGCTTTCCTATAATGCCAACTTTGTACAAGAAAGTTGAGACTTTTGTAATTTGTGTATGCTGATC
TTCATCAAAAGGTTCATTCTCTGGATCAGAGTCAGTGGTGTCAGAATATCTATAATGATCAGGTTCATTG
TCACTAACATCTGGTGTTACAGAAGTTGAACTGCTAGCCTCTGGATTTGACGGCTCCTCTACTGTTTTTG
TGAAGTACAGCTTCACCTTAAAATTTGGAGAAAAGTATCGGTTGGCTTTGTCTTTATTTGCTTTGTCAAG
ATCATTTTTTGTTAAAGTAAGTACTAGATATTCCTTGTCATTATCTGCACGCTCTATACTGCAAATGCTA
TCGATTTCTTGATCACATAGACTTCCATTTTCTACTTTTTCTGAGGTTTCCTCTGGTCCTGGTATGAAGA
ATGTATTTACCCAAAAGTGAAACATTTTGTCCTTTTTTAGCATCTTGTTCTGTTTGTGGAAGAACTCTAC
TTTGATATCACCACACACAGGTAACGGCTGAGGGAACTCAAAGTACATGAACTTGTCTTCCCGTCGTGTG
GGTCCTGAATTGGAGGAATATATCTTCACCTTTAGCTGGCAGACCACAAACTGAGGATTGCAAGTTCCGC
CACTGAACATTGGAATAGTTTCAAACATCATCTTGTGAAACAACAGTGCCACTGGTCTATAATCCAGATG
ATTCTTTAACAGGTAGCTATAATAATACACATAGCGCCTCTGACTGGGAATAGTTACTCCCTTTTTGTCT
CTGGTCCTTACTTCCCCATAGAAATCTAGGGCCTCTTGTGCCTTTAAAAATTTGCCCCGATGTAATAAAT
ATGCACATATCATTACACCA
